>Addgene plasmid #205112 | LRP1A-c004 | addgene full sequence | sequence record 412366 | Addgene NGS Result
ACCATCGGGCGCGCTTAAGAAGGAGATATACTATGGTAAGCGCTATTGTTTTATATGTGCTTTTGGCGGC
GGCGGCGCATTCTGCCTTTGCGGCCGCCATGGGCCACCATCATCATCATCATTCTTCTGGTGTAGATCTG
GGTACCGAGAACCTGTACTTCCAATCCATGGCTATCGACGCCCCTAAGACTTGCAGCCCCAAGCAGTTTG
CCTGCAGAGATCAAATAACCTGTATCTCAAAGGGCTGGCGGTGCGACGGTGAGAGGGACTGCCCAGACGG
ATCTGACGAGGCCCCTGAGATTTGTCCACAGAGTAAGGCCCAGCGATGCCAGCCAAACGAGCATAACTGC
CTGGGTACTGAGCTGTGTGTTCCCATGTCCCGCCTCTGCAATGGGGTCCAGGACTGCATGGACGGCTCAG
ATGAGGGGCCCCACTGCCGAGAGCTCCAAGGCAACTGCTCTCGCCTGGGCTGCCAGCACCATTGTGTCCC
CACACTCGATGGGCCCACCTGCTACTGCAACAGCAGCTTTCAGCTTCAGGCAGATGGCAAGACCTGCAAA
GATTTTGATGAGTGCTCAGTGTACGGCACCTGCAGCCAGCTATGCACCAACACAGACGGCTCCTTCATAA
GCAGTAAAGGTGGATACGGCCTGAATGATATCTTTGAAGCGCAGAAGATTGAATGGCATGAATGATAAGC
AGAGACCTCTACTTCCAATCGGGTCTGAACGACATCTTCGAAGCTCAGAAAATTGAATGGCACTGAGGAT
CCGAATTCGAGCTCCGTCGACAATTGGGCAGAGAACCTCTACTTCCAATCGCACCATCATCACCATCACC
ATCACCACCATGATTACAAGGATGACGACGATAAGTGAGGATCCGAATTCGAGCTCCGTCGACAAGCTTG
TCGAGAAGTACTAGAGGATCATAATCAGCCATACCACATTTGTAGAGGTTTTACTTGCTTTAAAAAACCT
CCCACACCTCCCCCTGAACCTGAAACATAAAATGAATGCAATTGTTGTTGTTAACTTGTTTATTGCAGCT
TATAATGGTTACAAATAAAGCAATAGCATCACAAATTTCACAAATAAAGCATTTTTTTCACTGCATTCTA
GTTGTGGTTTGTCCAAACTCATCAATGTATCTTATCATGTCTGGATCTGATCACTGCTTGAGCCTAGGAG
ATCCGAACCAGATAAGTGAAATCTAGTTCCAAACTATTTTGTCATTTTTAATTTTCGTATTAGCTTACGA
CGCTACACCCAGTTCCCATCTATTTTGTCACTCTTCCCTAAATAATCCTTAAAAACTCCATTTCCACCCC
TCCCAGTTCCCAACTATTTTGTCCGCCCACAGCGGGGCATTTTTCTTCCTGTTATGTTTTTAATCAAACA
TCCTGCCAACTCCATGTGACAAACCGTCATCTTCGGCTACTTTTTCTCTGTCACAGAATGAAAATTTTTC
TGTCATCTCTTCGTTATTAATGTTTGTAATTGACTGAATATCAACGCTTATTTGCAGCCTGAATGGCGAA
TGGG
[124 nt withheld, positions 1545-1668]
C
[91 nt withheld, positions 1670-1760]
A
[49 nt withheld, positions 1762-1810]
CCTTTGACGTTGGAGTCCACGTTCTT
[37 nt withheld, positions 1837-1873]
ACCCTATCTCGGTCTATTCTTTTGATTTATAAGGGATTTTGCCGATTTCGGCCTATTGGTTAAAAAATGA
GCTGATTTAACAAAAATTTAACGCGAATTTTAACAAAATATTAACGCTTACAATTTAGGTGGCACTTTTC
GGGGAAATGTGCGCGGAACCCCTATTTGTTTATTTTTCTAAATACATTCAAATATGTATCCGCTCATGAG
ACAATAACCCTGATAAATGCTTCAATAATATTGAAAAAGGAAGAGTATGAGTATTCAACATTTCCGTGTC
GCCCTTATTCCCTTTTTTGCGGCATTTTGCCTTCCTGTTTTTGCTCACCCAGAAACGCTGGTGAAAGTAA
AAGATGCTGAAGATCAGTTGGGTGCACGAGTGGGTTACATCGAACTGGATCTCAACAGCGGTAAGATCCT
TGAGAGTTTTCGCCCCGAAGAACGTTTTCCAATGATGAGCACTTTTAAAGTTCTGCTATGTGGCGCGGTA
TTATCCCGTATTGACGCCGGGCAAGAGCAACTCGGTCGCCGCATACACTATTCTCAGAATGACTTGGTTG
AGTACTCACCAGTCACAGAAAAGCATCTTACGGATGGCATGACAGTAAGAGAATTATGCAGTGCTGCCAT
AACCATGAGTGATAACACTGCGGCCAACTTACTTCTGACAACGATCGGAGGACCGAAGGAGCTAACCGCT
TTTTTGCACAACATGGGGGATCATGTAACTCGCCTTGATCGTTGGGAACCGGAGCTGAATGAAGCCATAC
CAAACGACGAGCGTGACACCACGATGCCTGTAGCAATGGCAACAACGTTGCGCAAACTATTAACTGGCGA
ACTACTTACTCTAGCTTCCCGGCAACAATTAATAGACTGGATGGAGGCGGATAAAGTTGCAGGACCACTT
CTGCGCTCGGCCCTTCCGGCTGGCTGGTTTATTGCTGATAAATCTGGAGCCGGTGAGCGTGGGTCTCGCG
GTATCATTGCAGCACTGGGGCCAGATGGTAAGCCCTCCCGTATCGTAGTTATCTACACGACGGGGAGTCA
GGCAACTATGGATGAACGAAATAGACAGATCGCTGAGATAGGTGCCTCACTGATTAAGCATTGGTAACTG
TCAGACCAAGTTTACTCATATATACTTTAGATTGATTTAAAACTTCATTTTTAATTTAAAAGGATCTAGG
TGAAGATCCTTTTTGATAATCTCATGACCAAAATCCCTTAACGTGAGTTTTCGTTCCACTGAGCGTCAGA
CCCCGTAGAAAAGATCAAAGGATCTTCTTGAGATCCTTTTTTTCTGCGCGTAATCTGCTGCTTGCAAACA
AAAAAACCACCGCTACCAGCGGTGGTTTGTTTGCCGGATCAAGAGCTACCAACTCTTTTTCCGAAGGTAA
CTGGCTTCAGCAGAGCGCAGATACCAAATACTGTTCTTCTAGTGTAGCCGTAGTTAGGCCACCACTTCAA
GAACTCTGTAGCACCGCCTACATACCTCGCTCTGCTAATCCTGTTACCAGTGGCTGCTGCCAGTGGCGAT
AAGTCGTGTCTTACCGGGTTGGACTCAAGACGATAGTTACCGGATAAGGCGCAGCGGTCGGGCTGAACGG
GGGGTTCGTGCACACAGCCCAGCTTGGAGCGAACGACCTACACCGAACTGAGATACCTACAGCGTGAGCT
ATGAGAAAGCGCCACGCTTCCCGAAGGGAGAAAGGCGGACAGGTATCCGGTAAGCGGCAGGGTCGGAACA
GGAGAGCGCACGAGGGAGCTTCCAGGGGGAAACGCCTGGTATCTTTATAGTCCTGTCGGGTTTCGCCACC
TCTGACTTGAGCGTCGATTTTTGTGATGCTCGTCAGGGGGGCGGAGCCTATGGAAAAACGCCAGCAACGC
GGCCTTTTTACGGTTCCTGGCCTTTTGCTGGCCTTTTGCTCACATGTTCTTTCCTGCGTTATCCCCTGAT
TCTGTGGATAACCGTATTACCGCCTTTGAGTGAGCTGATACCGCTCGCCGCAGCCGAACGACCGAGCGCA
GCGAGTCAGTGAGCGAGGAAGCGGAAGAGCGCCTGATGCGGTATTTTCTCCTTACGCATCTGTGCGGTAT
TTCACACCGCATAGACCAGCCGCGTAACCTGGCAAAATCGGTTACGGTTGAGTAATAAATGGATGCCCTG
CGTAAGCGGGTGTGGGCGGACAATAAAGTCTTAAACTGAACAAAATAGATCTAAACTATGACAATAAAGT
CTTAAACTAGACAGAATAGTTGTAAACTGAAATCAGTCCAGTTATGCTGTGAAAAAGCATACTGGACTTT
TGTTATGGCTAAAGCAAACTCTTCATTTTCTGAAGTGCAAATTGCCCGTCGTATTAAAGAGGGGCGTGGC
CAAGGGCATGGTAAAGACTATATTCGCGGCGTTGTGACAATTTACCGAACAACTCCGCGGCCGGGAAGCC
GATCTCGGCTTGAACGAATTGTTAGGTGGCGGTACTTGGGTCGATATCAAAGTGCATCACTTCTTCCCGT
ATGCCCAACTTTGTATAGAGAGCCACTGCGGGATCGTCACCGTAATCTGCTTGCACGTAGATCACATAAG
CACCAAGCGCGTTGGCCTCATGCTTGAGCAGATTGATGAGCGCGGTGGCAATGCCCTGCCTCCGGTGCTC
GCCGGAGACTGCGAGATCATAGATATAGATCTCACTACGCGGCTGCTCAAACTTGGGCAGAACGTAAGCC
GCGAGAGCGCCAACAACCGCTTCTTGGTCGAAGGCAGCAAGCGCGATGAATGTCTTACTACGGAGCAAGT
TCCCGAGGTAATCGGAGTCCGGCTGATGTTGGGAGTAGGTGGCTACGTCTCCGAACTCACGACCGAAAAG
ATCAAGAGCAGCCCGCATGGATTTGACTTGGTCAGGGCCGAGCCTACATGTGCGAATGATGCCCATACTT
GAGCCACCTAACTTTGTTTTAGGGCGACTGCCCTGCTGCGTAACATCGTTGCTGCTCCATAACATCAAAC
ATCGACCCACGGCGTAACGCGCTTGCTGCTTGGATGCCCGAGGCATAGACTGTACAAAAAAACAGTCATA
ACAAGCCATGAAAACCGCCACTGCGCCGTTACCACCGCTGCGTTCGGTCAAGGTTCTGGACCAGTTGCGT
GAGCGCATACGCTACTTGCATTACAGTTTACGAACCGAACAGGCTTATGTCAACTGGGTTCGTGCCTTCA
TCCGTTTCCACGGTGTGCGTCACCCGGCAACCTTGGGCAGCAGCGAAGTCGAGGCATTTCTGTCCTGGCT
GGCGAACGAGCGCAAGGTTTCGGTCTCCACGCATCGTCAGGCATTGGCGGCCTTGCTGTTCTTCTACGGC
AAGGTGCTGTGCACGGATCTGCCCTGGCTTCAGGAGATCGGTAGACCTCGGCCGTCGCGGCGCTTGCCGG
TGGTGCTGACCCCGGATGAAGTGGTTCGCATCCTCGGTTTTCTGGAAGGCGAGCATCGTTTGTTCGCCCA
GGACTCTAGCTATAGTTCTAGTGGTTGGCCTACGTACCCGTAGTGGCTATGGCAGGGCTTGCCGCCCCGA
CGTTGGCTGCGAGCCCTGGGCCTTCACCCGAACTTGGGGGTTGGGGTGGGGAAAAGGAAGAAACGCGGGC
GTATTGGTCCCAATGGGGTCTCGGTGGGGTATCGACAGAGTGCCAGCCCTGGGACCGAACCCCGCGTTTA
TGAACAAACGACCCAACACCCGTGCGTTTTATTCTGTCTTTTTATTGCCGTCATAGCGCGGGTTCCTTCC
GGTATTGTCTCCTTCCGTGTTTCAGTTAGCCTCCCCCATCTCCCGTCTAGATCACTTATCGTCATCGTCT
TTGTAATCCGAATTCCCTTTTTCTGCACTACGCAGGGATATTTCACCGCCCATCCAGGGTTTTATTATTC
CATCCTGCTCAAGTAATAAAGCCCCCTGTTTGTCTATTCCGCGTGAAATGCCAAATATTTCTTTATCACC
AATGATAAGTTTCACTGGGCGATTAATAAAATTATCCAGCTTTTCCCAGCGCGACAGATAAGGTGCCAAT
CCTTCTTGTTCGAAGAGTTCCAACGCAGCACGTAATTCACGTATTAGCATGGCCGCCAACGTATTACGAT
CGAGATTGATCCCCGCTTCCTGCAGCGTGATCCACCCCTGATTAACGACACTCTCTTCAACACGGCGCAT
TGCCATGTTGATCCCGGCTCCAATGACTATTTGCGCCGCATCGCCAGTTTTGCCAGTCAGCTCCACCAGA
ATGCCTGCCAGCTTGCGATCCTGCAGATAGAGGTCATTAGGCCATTTAACACGAACTTTATCTGCACCCA
GCTTGCGTAATACTTCCGCCATCACGATACCGATAACCAGACTTAAACCAATCGCCGCCGCCGGGCCTTG
TTCCAGACGCCAGAACATCGACAAATATAAGTTTGCGCCAAAAGGCGAAAACCATTTCCGACCCCGGCGA
CCACGGCCAGCCTGCTGGTATTCTGCAATGCAAGCATCGCCCGATTTAAGCTCTCCGATACGATCAAGAA
GGTACTGATTCGTGGAGTCAATCACTGGCAGCACGGCTACACTACCGCCATCCAGCTGACCCAATATCTG
TTTAGCATTAAGTAACTGGATAGGCTCAGGCAGGCTGTATCCTTTACCCGGAACGGTAAAGACATCAACG
CCCCAGTCACGCAGTGTCTGAATGTGTTTATTAATAGCCGCCCGGCTCATTCCCAGCGTTTCACCCAACT
GCTCGCCAGAGTGAAATTCACCGTTCGCTAACAGGGCAATCAATTTCAGTGGCACGTGGTTATCCTTCAT
CTCGAGATCCCGGGTGATCAAGTCTTCGTCGAGTGATTGTAAATAAAATGTAATTTACAGTATAGTATTT
TAATTAATATACAAATGATTTGATAATAATTCTTATTTAACTATAATATATTGTGTTGGGTTGAATTAAA
GGTCCGTATACTCCGGAATATTAATAGATCATGGAGATAATTAAAATGATAACCATCTCGCAAATAAATA
AGTATTTTACTGTTTTCGTAACAGTTTTGTAATAAAAAAACCTATAAATATTCCGGATTATTCATACCGT
CCC
Features (pLannotate 1.2.2; 21 found; start..end, strand, type, name):
     33..92      +  sig_peptide    GP64 signal sequence: signal sequence from the baculovirus envelope glycoprotein GP64; Autographa californica gp64
    171..575     +  CDS            LRP8 (fragment): LRP8_HUMAN - Also known as APOER2. Experimental evidence at protein level: Swiss-Prot protein existence level 1. Cell surface receptor for Reelin (RELN) and apolipoprotein E (apoE)-containing ligands. LRP8 participates in transmitting the extracellular Reelin signal to intracellular signaling processes, by binding to DAB1 on its cytoplasmic tail. Reelin acts via both the VLDL receptor (VLDLR) and LRP8 to regulate DAB1 tyrosine phosphorylation and microtubule function in neurons. LRP8 has higher affinity for Reelin than VLDLR. LRP8 is thus a key component of the Reelin pathway which governs neu
    828..847     +  CDS            7xHis (fragment): 6xHis affinity tag
    852..875     +  CDS            3xFLAG (fragment): three tandem FLAG® epitope tags
    927..1010    +  CDS            large T antigen (fragment): large T antigen from SV40 (simian virus 40)
   1033..1167    +  polyA_signal   SV40 poly(A) signal: SV40 polyadenylation signal
   1196..1361    -  mobile_element Tn7L: mini-Tn7 element (left end of the Tn7 transposon) Tn7
   1524..1540    +  CDS            lacZα (fragment): LacZα fragment of β-galactosidase; lacZ fragment
   1545..1999    +  rep_origin     f1 ori (sequence partly withheld): f1 bacteriophage origin of replication; arrow indicates direction of (+) strand synthesis
   2025..2129    +  promoter       AmpR promoter: bla
   2130..2990    +  CDS            AmpR: β-lactamase; bla; confers resistance to ampicillin, carbenicillin, and related antibiotics
   3161..3749    +  rep_origin     ori: high-copy-number ColE1/pMB1/pBR322/pUC origin of replication
   3935..3986    -  misc_feature   bom (fragment): basis of mobility region from pBR322
   4054..4278    -  mobile_element Tn7R: mini-Tn7 element (right end of the Tn7 transposon) Tn7
   4345..4878    -  CDS            GmR: gentamycin acetyltransferase; aacC1; confers resistance to gentamycin
   5048..5076    -  promoter       Pc promoter: intI1 (promoter lies within the coding sequence); class 1 integron promoter
   5054..5401    -  CDS            YPR2_ECOLX (fragment): Protein predicted: Swiss-Prot protein existence level 4. From Escherichia coli.
   5585..5633    -  polyA_signal   HSV TK poly(A) signal: herpes simplex virus thymidine kinase polyadenylation signal (Cole and Stacy, 1985)
   5741..6703    -  CDS            BirA: E. coli biotin protein ligase; birA
   6738..6847    -  promoter       p10 promoter: baculovirus promoter for expression in insect cells
   6871..6962    +  promoter       polyhedrin promoter: polh from Autographa californica; promoter for the baculovirus polyhedrin gene
