[The description below was written by a language model from this plasmid's Addgene catalogue record and pLannotate feature annotations shown in this document.]
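Description:
LRP1A-c004 is a baculovirus transfer plasmid built on the pFB-Sec-Bio5 backbone (a pFastBac-style vector) for secreted expression of a fragment of human LRP1 in insect cells. In bacteria it replicates from a high-copy ColE1/pUC-type origin and is selected with ampicillin through the β-lactamase gene; an f1 origin is also present. The expression region and a gentamicin resistance gene lie between the Tn7L and Tn7R ends of a mini-Tn7 element. This arrangement allows the cassette to be transposed into a bacmid to generate recombinant baculovirus.

The insert, added by ligation-independent cloning, encodes wild-type LRP1 residues 20–172. It is transcribed from the polyhedrin promoter and terminated by an SV40 polyadenylation signal. According to the record, the N-terminus carries the GP64 signal peptide, which directs the protein into the secretory pathway, followed by a 6xHis tag for affinity purification and a TEV protease site for removing the tag. An AviTag sits at the C-terminus. A divergent p10 promoter drives E. coli BirA biotin ligase, terminated by an HSV TK polyadenylation signal. BirA is therefore co-expressed and can biotinylate the AviTag in the insect cells, consistent with the depositor's comment that the protein can be biotinylated.

The automated annotation labels the insert as an LRP8 fragment, which probably reflects homology among the ligand-binding repeats of LDL receptor family members rather than a different gene. It also detects partial His and FLAG matches downstream of the insert that the catalogue entry does not describe, and it does not annotate the N-terminal His tag, TEV site or AviTag. The stated purpose is LRP1 protein expression.
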