Addgene plasmid #205112: LRP1A-c004
Purpose: LRP1 protein expression
Depositing lab: Paul Brennan. Depositing organization: University of Oxford.
Backbone
  Vector backbone: pFB-Sec-Bio5
  Backbone size w/o insert (bp): 6615
  Vector type: Insect Expression
Growth in bacteria
  Bacterial resistance: Ampicillin, 100 μg/mL
  Growth temperature: 37°C
  Growth strain: DH5alpha
  Copy number: High Copy
Gene/Insert
  Gene/Insert name: LRP1 (alt names: A2MR; APR)
  Species: H. sapiens (human)
  Mutation: WT
  Entrez Gene: LRP1 (a.k.a. A2MR, APOER, APR, CD91, IGFBP-3R, IGFBP3R, IGFBP3R1, KPA, LRP, LRP1A, TGFBR5)
  Tag / fusion protein: GP64sp-6His-TEV (N terminal on insert); AviTag (C terminal on insert)
  Cloning method: Ligation Independent Cloning
Terms and licenses: Academic/Nonprofit Terms; Industry Terms: Not Available to Industry
Depositor comments: Encodes residues 20-172. Can be biotinylated.
How to cite: LRP1A-c004 was a gift from Paul Brennan (Addgene plasmid # 205112 ; http://n2t.net/addgene:205112 ; RRID:Addgene_205112)
