>Addgene plasmid #205112 | LRP1A-c004 | depositor partial sequence | sequence record 399316 | ORF of expressed gene of interest
ATGGTAAGCGCTATTGTTTTATATGTGCTTTTGGCGGCGGCGGCGCATTCTGCCTTTGCGGCCGCCATGG
GCCACCATCATCATCATCATTCTTCTGGTGTAGATCTGGGTACCGAGAACCTGTACTTCCAATCCATGGC
TATCGACGCCCCTAAGACTTGCAGCCCCAAGCAGTTTGCCTGCAGAGATCAAATAACCTGTATCTCAAAG
GGCTGGCGGTGCGACGGTGAGAGGGACTGCCCAGACGGATCTGACGAGGCCCCTGAGATTTGTCCACAGA
GTAAGGCCCAGCGATGCCAGCCAAACGAGCATAACTGCCTGGGTACTGAGCTGTGTGTTCCCATGTCCCG
CCTCTGCAATGGGGTCCAGGACTGCATGGACGGCTCAGATGAGGGGCCCCACTGCCGAGAGCTCCAAGGC
AACTGCTCTCGCCTGGGCTGCCAGCACCATTGTGTCCCCACACTCGATGGGCCCACCTGCTACTGCAACA
GCAGCTTTCAGCTTCAGGCAGATGGCAAGACCTGCAAAGATTTTGATGAGTGCTCAGTGTACGGCACCTG
CAGCCAGCTATGCACCAACACAGACGGCTCCTTCATAAGCAGTAAAGGTGGATACGGCCTGAATGATATC
TTTGAAGCGCAGAAGATTGAATGGCATGAATGA
